>Addgene plasmid #89924 | BB2_L_HI_syn_BbsI | addgene full sequence | sequence record 181157 | Addgene NGS Result
TGATACCGCTCGCCGCAGCCGAACGACCGAGCGCAGCGAGTCAGTGAGCGAGGAAGCGGAAGAGCGCCCA
ATACGCAAACCGCCTCTCCCCGCGCGTTGGCCGATTCATTAATGCAGCTGGCACGACAGGTTTCCCGACT
GGAAAGCGGGCAGTGAGCGCAACACTAGTCGCAAAAAACCCCGCCCCTGACAGGGCGGGGTTTTTTCGCG
GTCTCCCAACGGAGGCGTCTTCGGATCCCTCGAGGAAGACGCCGCTGGTGGAGACCACCGGTGCCGCTAC
AGGGCGCGTCAGGTGGCACTTTTCGGGGAAATGTGCGCGGAACCCCTATTTGTTTATTTTTCTAAATACA
TTCAAATATGTATCCGCTCATGAGACAATAACCCTGATAAATGCTTCAATAATATTGAAAAAGGAAGAGT
ATGAGTATTCAACATTTCCGTGTCGCCCTTATTCCCTTTTTTGCGGCATTTTGCCTTCCTGTTTTTGCTC
ACCCAGAAACGCTGGTGAAAGTAAAAGATGCTGAAGATCAGTTGGGTGCACGAGTGGGTTACATCGAACT
GGATCTCAACAGCGGTAAGATCCTTGAGAGTTTTCGCCCCGAAGAACGTTTTCCAATGATGAGCACTTTT
AAAGTTCTGCTATGTGGCGCGGTATTATCCCGTATTGACGCCGGGCAAGAGCAACTCGGTCGCCGCATAC
ACTATTCTCAGAATGACTTGGTTGAGTACTCACCAGTCACAGAAAAGCATCTTACGGATGGCATGACAGT
AAGAGAATTATGCAGTGCTGCCATAACCATGAGTGATAACACTGCGGCCAACTTACTTCTGACAACGATC
GGAGGACCGAAGGAGCTAACCGCTTTTTTGCACAACATGGGGGATCATGTAACTCGCCTTGATCGTTGGG
AACCGGAGCTGAATGAAGCCATACCAAACGACGAGCGTGACACCACGATGCCTGTAGCAATGGCAACAAC
GTTGCGCAAACTATTAACTGGCGAACTACTTACTCTAGCTTCCCGGCAACAATTAATAGACTGGATGGAG
GCGGATAAAGTTGCAGGACCACTTCTGCGCTCGGCCCTTCCGGCTGGCTGGTTTATTGCTGATAAATCTG
GAGCCGGTGAGCGTGGCTCTCGCGGTATCATTGCAGCACTGGGGCCAGATGGTAAGCCCTCCCGTATCGT
AGTTATCTACACGACGGGGAGTCAGGCAACTATGGATGAACGAAATAGACAGATCGCTGAGATAGGTGCC
TCACTGATTAAGCATTGGTAACTGTCAGACCAAGTTTACTCATATATACTTTAGATTGATTTAAAACTTC
ATTTTTAATTTAAAAGGATCTAGGTGAAGATCCTTTTTGATAATCTCATGAACAATAAAACTGTCTGCTT
ACATAAACAGTAATACAAGGGGTGTAGATCTCATGACCAAAATCCCTTAACGTGAGTTTTCGTTCCACTG
AGCGTCAGACCCCGTAGAAAAGATCAAAGGATCTTCTTGAGATCCTTTTTTTCTGCGCGTAATCTGCTGC
TTGCAAACAAAAAAACCACCGCTACCAGCGGTGGTTTGTTTGCCGGATCAAGAGCTACCAACTCTTTTTC
CGAAGGTAACTGGCTTCAGCAGAGCGCAGATACCAAATACTGTTCTTCTAGTGTAGCCGTAGTTAGGCCA
CCACTTCAAGAACTCTGTAGCACCGCCTACATACCTCGCTCTGCTAATCCTGTTACCAGTGGCTGCTGTC
AGTGGCGATAAGTCGTGTCTTACCGGGTTGGACTCAAGACGATAGTTACCGGATAAGGCGCAGCGGTCGG
GCTGAACGGGGGGTTCGTGCACACAGCCCAGCTTGGAGCGAACGACCTACACCGAACTGAGATACCTACA
GCGTGAGCTATGAGAAAGCGCCACGCTTCCCGAAGGGAGAAAGGCGGACAGGTATCCGGTAAGCGGCAGG
GTCGGAACAGGAGAGCGCACGAGGGAGCTTCCAGGGGGAAACGCCTGGTATCTTTATAGTCCTGTCGGGT
TTCGCCACCTCTGACTTGAGCGTCGATTTTTGTGATGCTCGTCAGGGGGGCGGAGCCTATGGAAAAACGC
CAGCAACGCGGCCTTTTTACGGTTCCTGGCCTTTTGCTGGCCTTTTGCTCACATGTTCTTTCCTGCGTTA
TCCCCTGATTCTGTGGATAACCGTATTACCGCCTTTGAGTGAGC
Features (pLannotate 1.2.2; 6 found; start..end, strand, type, name):
      5..62      +  rep_origin     RSF ori (fragment): Plasmids containing the RSF 1030 origin of replication can be propagated in E. coli cells that contain additional plasmids with compatible origins.
     64..156     +  CDS            lacI (fragment): lac repressor; lacI; The lac repressor binds to the lac operator to inhibit transcription in E. coli. This inhibition can be relieved by adding lactose or isopropyl-β-D-thiogalactopyranoside (IPTG).
    273..289     -  rep_origin     f1 ori (fragment): f1 bacteriophage origin of replication; arrow indicates direction of (+) strand synthesis
    316..420     +  promoter       AmpR promoter: bla
    421..1281    +  CDS            AmpR: β-lactamase; bla; confers resistance to ampicillin, carbenicillin, and related antibiotics
   1507..2095    +  rep_origin     ori: high-copy-number ColE1/pMB1/pBR322/pUC origin of replication
