[The description below was written by a language model from this plasmid's Addgene catalogue record and pLannotate feature annotations shown in this document.]
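Description:
BB2_L_HI_syn_BbsI is a small (about 2.2 kb) empty backbone plasmid from a modular, hierarchical cloning system developed for metabolic pathway construction and gene integration in Aspergillus niger. It is catalogued as a bacterial vector and acts as a second-level ("BB2") recipient and linker. Parts previously assembled in first-level BB1 plasmids, spanning fusion sites FS1 to FS4, are brought into it by digestion with the type IIS enzyme BbsI. The resulting unit, now flanked by fusion sites FSH and FSI, can then be released with BsaI for the next assembly step. Alternating the two enzymes between levels is typical of Golden Gate-style schemes. Because type IIS enzymes cut outside their recognition sequences, the defined overhangs of the fusion sites determine the order and orientation in which fragments join.

The annotated features are almost entirely those needed for maintenance in E. coli: a high-copy ColE1/pUC-type origin of replication and a β-lactamase gene under its native bla promoter, which confers ampicillin resistance. The remaining hits are very short fragments matching an RSF origin, lacI and the f1 origin. These are most likely residual or coincidental matches rather than functional elements. The cloning region with the BbsI and BsaI sites and the fusion sites is not annotated in the feature table, and the record lists no insert, expression promoter, fungal selection marker or fungal integration sequences. The plasmid is therefore best understood as an intermediate assembly vehicle, with any expression cassette content supplied by the BB1 modules cloned into it.
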