Addgene plasmid #89924: BB2_L_HI_syn_BbsI
Purpose: (Empty Backbone) Linker to construct BB2 from BB1(FS1 - FS4) with FSH and FSI (in with BbsI, out with BsaI)
Depositing lab: Michael Sauer. Depositing organization: Universitaet fur Bodenkultur Wien (BOKU-WIEN). Publication: An efficient tool for metabolic pathway construction and gene integration for Aspergillus niger. Sarkari P, Marx H, Blumhoff ML, Mattanovich D, Sauer M, Steiger MG. Bioresour Technol. 2017 May 4. pii: S0960-8524(17)30643-0. doi: 10.1016/j.biortech.2017.05.004. PubMed 28533066.
Backbone
  Vector backbone: BB2_L_HI_syn_BbsI
  Backbone size (bp): 2215
  Vector type: Bacterial Expression
Growth in bacteria
  Bacterial resistance: Ampicillin, 100 μg/mL
  Growth temperature: 37°C
  Growth strain: DH5alpha
  Copy number: Unknown
Gene/Insert
  Cloning method: Unknown
  Sequencing primers: 5′ CATTAATGCAGCTGGCAC; 3′ GGTTATTGTCTCATGAGCGG
Terms and licenses: Academic/Nonprofit Terms; Industry Terms: Not Available to Industry
How to cite: BB2_L_HI_syn_BbsI was a gift from Michael Sauer (Addgene plasmid # 89924 ; http://n2t.net/addgene:89924 ; RRID:Addgene_89924)
